>Addgene plasmid #114366 | pET-21a_2xNLS_LbCpf1_protein_expression | addgene full sequence | sequence record 235855 | Addgene NGS Result
CGAAGTGGCGAGCCCGATCTTCCCCATCGGTGATGTCGGCGATATAGGCGCCAGCAACCGCACCTGTGGC
GCCGGTGATGCCGGCCACGATGCGTCCGGCGTAGAGGATCGAGATCTCGATCCCGCGAAATTAATACGAC
TCACTATAGGGGAATTGTGAGCGGATAACAATTCCCCTCTAGAAATAATTTTGTTTAACTTTAAGAAGGA
GATATACATATGAGCAAGCTGGAGAAGTTTACAAACTGCTACTCCCTGTCTAAGACCCTGAGGTTCAAGG
CCATCCCTGTGGGCAAGACCCAGGAGAACATCGACAATAAGCGGCTGCTGGTGGAGGACGAGAAGAGAGC
CGAGGATTATAAGGGCGTGAAGAAGCTGCTGGATCGCTACTATCTGTCTTTTATCAACGACGTGCTGCAC
AGCATCAAGCTGAAGAATCTGAACAATTACATCAGCCTGTTCCGGAAGAAAACCAGAACCGAGAAGGAGA
ATAAGGAGCTGGAGAACCTGGAGATCAATCTGCGGAAGGAGATCGCCAAGGCCTTCAAGGGCAACGAGGG
CTACAAGTCCCTGTTTAAGAAGGATATCATCGAGACAATCCTGCCAGAGTTCCTGGACGATAAGGACGAG
ATCGCCCTGGTGAACAGCTTCAATGGCTTTACCACAGCCTTCACCGGCTTCTTTGATAACAGAGAGAATA
TGTTTTCCGAGGAGGCCAAGAGCACATCCATCGCCTTCAGGTGTATCAACGAGAATCTGACCCGCTACAT
CTCTAATATGGACATCTTCGAGAAGGTGGACGCCATCTTTGATAAGCACGAGGTGCAGGAGATCAAGGAG
AAGATCCTGAACAGCGACTATGATGTGGAGGATTTCTTTGAGGGCGAGTTCTTTAACTTTGTGCTGACAC
AGGAGGGCATCGACGTGTATAACGCCATCATCGGCGGCTTCGTGACCGAGAGCGGCGAGAAGATCAAGGG
CCTGAACGAGTACATCAACCTGTATAATCAGAAAACCAAGCAGAAGCTGCCTAAGTTTAAGCCACTGTAT
AAGCAGGTGCTGAGCGATCGGGAGTCTCTGAGCTTCTACGGCGAGGGCTATACATCCGATGAGGAGGTGC
TGGAGGTGTTTAGAAACACCCTGAACAAGAACAGCGAGATCTTCAGCTCCATCAAGAAGCTGGAGAAGCT
GTTCAAGAATTTTGACGAGTACTCTAGCGCCGGCATCTTTGTGAAGAACGGCCCCGCCATCAGCACAATC
TCCAAGGATATCTTCGGCGAGTGGAACGTGATCCGGGACAAGTGGAATGCCGAGTATGACGATATCCACC
TGAAGAAGAAGGCCGTGGTGACCGAGAAGTACGAGGACGATCGGAGAAAGTCCTTCAAGAAGATCGGCTC
CTTTTCTCTGGAGCAGCTGCAGGAGTACGCCGACGCCGATCTGTCTGTGGTGGAGAAGCTGAAGGAGATC
ATCATCCAGAAGGTGGATGAGATCTACAAGGTGTATGGCTCCTCTGAGAAGCTGTTCGACGCCGATTTTG
TGCTGGAGAAGAGCCTGAAGAAGAACGACGCCGTGGTGGCCATCATGAAGGACCTGCTGGATTCTGTGAA
GAGCTTCGAGAATTACATCAAGGCCTTCTTTGGCGAGGGCAAGGAGACAAACAGGGACGAGTCCTTCTAT
GGCGATTTTGTGCTGGCCTACGACATCCTGCTGAAGGTGGACCACATCTACGATGCCATCCGCAATTATG
TGACCCAGAAGCCCTACTCTAAGGATAAGTTCAAGCTGTATTTTCAGAACCCTCAGTTCATGGGCGGCTG
GGACAAGGATAAGGAGACAGACTATCGGGCCACCATCCTGAGATACGGCTCCAAGTACTATCTGGCCATC
ATGGATAAGAAGTACGCCAAGTGCCTGCAGAAGATCGACAAGGACGATGTGAACGGCAATTACGAGAAGA
TCAACTATAAGCTGCTGCCCGGCCCTAATAAGATGCTGCCAAAGGTGTTCTTTTCTAAGAAGTGGATGGC
CTACTATAACCCCAGCGAGGACATCCAGAAGATCTACAAGAATGGCACATTCAAGAAGGGCGATATGTTT
AACCTGAATGACTGTCACAAGCTGATCGACTTCTTTAAGGATAGCATCTCCCGGTATCCAAAGTGGTCCA
ATGCCTACGATTTCAACTTTTCTGAGACAGAGAAGTATAAGGACATCGCCGGCTTTTACAGAGAGGTGGA
GGAGCAGGGCTATAAGGTGAGCTTCGAGTCTGCCAGCAAGAAGGAGGTGGATAAGCTGGTGGAGGAGGGC
AAGCTGTATATGTTCCAGATCTATAACAAGGACTTTTCCGATAAGTCTCACGGCACACCCAATCTGCACA
CCATGTACTTCAAGCTGCTGTTTGACGAGAACAATCACGGACAGATCAGGCTGAGCGGAGGAGCAGAGCT
GTTCATGAGGCGCGCCTCCCTGAAGAAGGAGGAGCTGGTGGTGCACCCAGCCAACTCCCCTATCGCCAAC
AAGAATCCAGATAATCCCAAGAAAACCACAACCCTGTCCTACGACGTGTATAAGGATAAGAGGTTTTCTG
AGGACCAGTACGAGCTGCACATCCCAATCGCCATCAATAAGTGCCCCAAGAACATCTTCAAGATCAATAC
AGAGGTGCGCGTGCTGCTGAAGCACGACGATAACCCCTATGTGATCGGCATCGATAGGGGCGAGCGCAAT
CTGCTGTATATCGTGGTGGTGGACGGCAAGGGCAACATCGTGGAGCAGTATTCCCTGAACGAGATCATCA
ACAACTTCAACGGCATCAGGATCAAGACAGATTACCACTCTCTGCTGGACAAGAAGGAGAAGGAGAGGTT
CGAGGCCCGCCAGAACTGGACCTCCATCGAGAATATCAAGGAGCTGAAGGCCGGCTATATCTCTCAGGTG
GTGCACAAGATCTGCGAGCTGGTGGAGAAGTACGATGCCGTGATCGCCCTGGAGGACCTGAACTCTGGCT
TTAAGAATAGCCGCGTGAAGGTGGAGAAGCAGGTGTATCAGAAGTTCGAGAAGATGCTGATCGATAAGCT
GAACTACATGGTGGACAAGAAGTCTAATCCTTGTGCAACAGGCGGCGCCCTGAAGGGCTATCAGATCACC
AATAAGTTCGAGAGCTTTAAGTCCATGTCTACCCAGAACGGCTTCATCTTTTACATCCCTGCCTGGCTGA
CATCCAAGATCGATCCATCTACCGGCTTTGTGAACCTGCTGAAAACCAAGTATACCAGCATCGCCGATTC
CAAGAAGTTCATCAGCTCCTTTGACAGGATCATGTACGTGCCCGAGGAGGATCTGTTCGAGTTTGCCCTG
GACTATAAGAACTTCTCTCGCACAGACGCCGATTACATCAAGAAGTGGAAGCTGTACTCCTACGGCAACC
GGATCAGAATCTTCCGGAATCCTAAGAAGAACAACGTGTTCGACTGGGAGGAGGTGTGCCTGACCAGCGC
CTATAAGGAGCTGTTCAACAAGTACGGCATCAATTATCAGCAGGGCGATATCAGAGCCCTGCTGTGCGAG
CAGTCCGACAAGGCCTTCTACTCTAGCTTTATGGCCCTGATGAGCCTGATGCTGCAGATGCGGAACAGCA
TCACAGGCCGCACCGACGTGGATTTTCTGATCAGCCCTGTGAAGAACTCCGACGGCATCTTCTACGATAG
CCGGAACTATGAGGCCCAGGAGAATGCCATCCTGCCAAAGAACGCCGACGCCAATGGCGCCTATAACATC
GCCAGAAAGGTGCTGTGGGCCATCGGCCAGTTCAAGAAGGCCGAGGACGAGAAGCTGGATAAGGTGAAGA
TCGCCATCTCTAACAAGGAGTGGCTGGAGTACGCCCAGACCAGCGTGAAGCACAAAAGGCCGGCGGCCAC
GAAAAAGGCCGGCCAGGCAAAAAAGAAAAAGGGATCCTACCCATACGATGTTCCAGATTACGCTTATCCC
TACGACGTGCCTGATTATGCATACCCATATGATGTCCCCGACTATGCCCCAAAGAAGAAGCGGAAGGTCA
AGCTTGCGGCCGCACTCGAGCACCACCACCACCACCACTGAGATCCGGCTGCTAACAAAGCCCGAAAGGA
AGCTGAGTTGGCTGCTGCCACCGCTGAGCAATAACTAGCATAACCCCTTGGGGCCTCTAAACGGGTCTTG
AGGGGTTTTTTGCTGAAAGGAGGAACTATATCCGGATTGGCGAATGGG
[124 nt withheld, positions 4249-4372]
C
[91 nt withheld, positions 4374-4464]
A
[49 nt withheld, positions 4466-4514]
CCTTTGACGTTGGAGTCCACGTTCTTT
[37 nt withheld, positions 4542-4578]
ACCCTATCTCGGTCTATTCTTTTGATTTATAAGGGATTTTGCCGATTTCGGCCTATTGGTTAAAAAATGA
GCTGATTTAACAAAAATTTAACGCGAATTTTAACAAAATATTAACGCTTACAATTTAGGTGGCACTTTTC
GGGGAAATGTGCGCGGAACCCCTATTTGTTTATTTTTCTAAATACATTCAAATATGTATCCGCTCATGAG
ACAATAACCCTGATAAATGCTTCAATAATATTGAAAAAGGAAGAGTATGAGTATTCAACATTTCCGTGTC
GCCCTTATTCCCTTTTTTGCGGCATTTTGCCTTCCTGTTTTTGCTCACCCAGAAACGCTGGTGAAAGTAA
AAGATGCTGAAGATCAGTTGGGTGCACGAGTGGGTTACATCGAACTGGATCTCAACAGCGGTAAGATCCT
TGAGAGTTTTCGCCCCGAAGAACGTTTTCCAATGATGAGCACTTTTAAAGTTCTGCTATGTGGCGCGGTA
TTATCCCGTATTGACGCCGGGCAAGAGCAACTCGGTCGCCGCATACACTATTCTCAGAATGACTTGGTTG
AGTACTCACCAGTCACAGAAAAGCATCTTACGGATGGCATGACAGTAAGAGAATTATGCAGTGCTGCCAT
AACCATGAGTGATAACACTGCGGCCAACTTACTTCTGACAACGATCGGAGGACCGAAGGAGCTAACCGCT
TTTTTGCACAACATGGGGGATCATGTAACTCGCCTTGATCGTTGGGAACCGGAGCTGAATGAAGCCATAC
CAAACGACGAGCGTGACACCACGATGCCTGCAGCAATGGCAACAACGTTGCGCAAACTATTAACTGGCGA
ACTACTTACTCTAGCTTCCCGGCAACAATTAATAGACTGGATGGAGGCGGATAAAGTTGCAGGACCACTT
CTGCGCTCGGCCCTTCCGGCTGGCTGGTTTATTGCTGATAAATCTGGAGCCGGTGAGCGTGGGTCTCGCG
GTATCATTGCAGCACTGGGGCCAGATGGTAAGCCCTCCCGTATCGTAGTTATCTACACGACGGGGAGTCA
GGCAACTATGGATGAACGAAATAGACAGATCGCTGAGATAGGTGCCTCACTGATTAAGCATTGGTAACTG
TCAGACCAAGTTTACTCATATATACTTTAGATTGATTTAAAACTTCATTTTTAATTTAAAAGGATCTAGG
TGAAGATCCTTTTTGATAATCTCATGACCAAAATCCCTTAACGTGAGTTTTCGTTCCACTGAGCGTCAGA
CCCCGTAGAAAAGATCAAAGGATCTTCTTGAGATCCTTTTTTTCTGCGCGTAATCTGCTGCTTGCAAACA
AAAAAACCACCGCTACCAGCGGTGGTTTGTTTGCCGGATCAAGAGCTACCAACTCTTTTTCCGAAGGTAA
CTGGCTTCAGCAGAGCGCAGATACCAAATACTGTCCTTCTAGTGTAGCCGTAGTTAGGCCACCACTTCAA
GAACTCTGTAGCACCGCCTACATACCTCGCTCTGCTAATCCTGTTACCAGTGGCTGCTGCCAGTGGCGAT
AAGTCGTGTCTTACCGGGTTGGACTCAAGACGATAGTTACCGGATAAGGCGCAGCGGTCGGGCTGAACGG
GGGGTTCGTGCACACAGCCCAGCTTGGAGCGAACGACCTACACCGAACTGAGATACCTACAGCGTGAGCT
ATGAGAAAGCGCCACGCTTCCCGAAGGGAGAAAGGCGGACAGGTATCCGGTAAGCGGCAGGGTCGGAACA
GGAGAGCGCACGAGGGAGCTTCCAGGGGGAAACGCCTGGTATCTTTATAGTCCTGTCGGGTTTCGCCACC
TCTGACTTGAGCGTCGATTTTTGTGATGCTCGTCAGGGGGGCGGAGCCTATGGAAAAACGCCAGCAACGC
GGCCTTTTTACGGTTCCTGGCCTTTTGCTGGCCTTTTGCTCACATGTTCTTTCCTGCGTTATCCCCTGAT
TCTGTGGATAACCGTATTACCGCCTTTGAGTGAGCTGATACCGCTCGCCGCAGCCGAACGACCGAGCGCA
GCGAGTCAGTGAGCGAGGAAGCGGAAGAGCGCCTGATGCGGTATTTTCTCCTTACGCATCTGTGCGGTAT
TTCACACCGCAATGGTGCACTCTCAGTACAATCTGCTCTGATGCCGCATAGTTAAGCCAGTATACACTCC
GCTATCGCTACGTGACTGGGTCATGGCTGCGCCCCGACACCCGCCAACACCCGCTGACGCGCCCTGACGG
GCTTGTCTGCTCCCGGCATCCGCTTACAGACAAGCTGTGACCGTCTCCGGGAGCTGCATGTGTCAGAGGT
TTTCACCGTCATCACCGAAACGCGCGAGGCAGCTGCGGTAAAGCTCATCAGCGTGGTCGTGAAGCGATTC
ACAGATGTCTGCCTGTTCATCCGCGTCCAGCTCGTTGAGTTTCTCCAGAAGCGTTAATGTCTGGCTTCTG
ATAAAGCGGGCCATGTTAAGGGCGGTTTTTTCCTGTTTGGTCACTGATGCCTCCGTGTAAGGGGGATTTC
TGTTCATGGGGGTAATGATACCGATGAAACGAGAGAGGATGCTCACGATACGGGTTACTGATGATGAACA
TGCCCGGTTACTGGAACGTTGTGAGGGTAAACAACTGGCGGTATGGATGCGGCGGGACCAGAGAAAAATC
ACTCAGGGTCAATGCCAGCGCTTCGTTAATACAGATGTAGGTGTTCCACAGGGTAGCCAGCAGCATCCTG
CGATGCAGATCCGGAACATAATGGTGCAGGGCGCTGACTTCCGCGTTTCCAGACTTTACGAAACACGGAA
ACCGAAGACCATTCATGTTGTTGCTCAGGTCGCAGACGTTTTGCAGCAGCAGTCGCTTCACGTTCGCTCG
CGTATCGGTGATTCATTCTGCTAACCAGTAAGGCAACCCCGCCAGCCTAGCCGGGTCCTCAACGACAGGA
GCACGATCATGCGCACCCGTGGGGCCGCCATGCCGGCGATAATGGCCTGCTTCTCGCCGAAACGTTTGGT
GGCGGGACCAGTGACGAAGGCTTGAGCGAGGGCGTGCAAGATTCCGAATACCGCAAGCGACAGGCCGATC
ATCGTCGCGCTCCAGCGAAAGCGGTCCTCGCCGAAAATGACCCAGAGCGCTGCCGGCACCTGTCCTACGA
GTTGCATGATAAAGAAGACAGTCATAAGTGCGGCGACGATAGTCATGCCCCGCGCCCACCGGAAGGAGCT
GACTGGGTTGAAGGCTCTCAAGGGCATCGGTCGAGATCCCGGTGCCTAATGAGTGAGCTAACTTACATTA
ATTGCGTTGCGCTCACTGCCCGCTTTCCAGTCGGGAAACCTGTCGTGCCAGCTGCATTAATGAATCGGCC
AACGCGCGGGGAGAGGCGGTTTGCGTATTGGGCGCCAGGGTGGTTTTTCTTTTCACCAGTGAGACGGGCA
ACAGCTGATTGCCCTTCACCGCCTGGCCCTGAGAGAGTTGCAGCAAGCGGTCCACGCTGGTTTGCCCCAG
CAGGCGAAAATCCTGTTTGATGGTGGTTAACGGCGGGATATAACATGAGCTGTCTTCGGTATCGTCGTAT
CCCACTACCGAGATATCCGCACCAACGCGCAGCCCGGACTCGGTAATGGCGCGCATTGCGCCCAGCGCCA
TCTGATCGTTGGCAACCAGCATCGCAGTGGGAACGATGCCCTCATTCAGCATTTGCATGGTTTGTTGAAA
ACCGGACATGGCACTCCAGTCGCCTTCCCGTTCCGCTATCGGCTGAATTTGATTGCGAGTGAGATATTTA
TGCCAGCCAGCCAGACGCAGACGCGCCGAGACAGAACTTAATGGGCCCGCTAACAGCGCGATTTGCTGGT
GACCCAATGCGACCAGATGCTCCACGCCCAGTCGCGTACCGTCTTCATGGGAGAAAATAATACTGTTGAT
GGGTGTCTGGTCAGAGACATCAAGAAATAACGCCGGAACATTAGTGCAGGCAGCTTCCACAGCAATGGCA
TCCTGGTCATCCAGCGGATAGTTAATGATCAGCCCACTGACGCGTTGCGCGAGAAGATTGTGCACCGCCG
CTTTACAGGCTTCGACGCCGCTTCGTTCTACCATCGACACCACCACGCTGGCACCCAGTTGATCGGCGCG
AGATTTAATCGCCGCGACAATTTGCGACGGCGCGTGCAGGGCCAGACTGGAGGTGGCAACGCCAATCAGC
AACGACTGTTTGCCCGCCAGTTGTTGTGCCACGCGGTTGGGAATGTAATTCAGCTCCGCCATCGCCGCTT
CCACTTTTTCCCGCGTTTTCGCAGAAACGTGGCTGGCCTGGTTCACCACGCGGGAAACGGTCTGATAAGA
GACACCGGCATACTCTGCGACATCGTATAACGTTACTGGTTTCACATTCACCACCCTGAATTGACTCTCT
TCCGGGCGCTATCATGCCATACCGCGAAAGGTTTTGCGCCATTCGATGGTGTCCGGGATCTCGACGCTCT
CCCTTATGCGACTCCTGCATTAGGAAGCAGCCCAGTAGTAGGTTGAGGCCGTTGAGCACCGCCGCCGCAA
GGAATGGTGCATGCAAGGAGATGGCGCCCAACAGTCCCCCGGCCACGGGGCCTGCCACCATACCCACGCC
GAAACAAGCGCTCATGAGCC
Features (pLannotate 1.2.2; 21 found; start..end, strand, type, name):
    132..150     +  promoter       T7 promoter: promoter for bacteriophage T7 RNA polymerase
    151..175     +  protein_bind   lac operator: The lac repressor binds to the lac operator to inhibit transcription in E. coli. This inhibition can be relieved by adding lactose or isopropyl-β-D-thiogalactopyranoside (IPTG). lac repressor encoded by lacI
    190..212     +  RBS            RBS: efficient ribosome binding site from bacteriophage T7 gene 10 (Olins and Rangwala, 1989)
    220..3903    +  CDS            LbCpf1: CRISPR-associated protein from Lachnospiraceae bacterium ND2006 (Zetsche et al., 2015)
   3904..3951    +  CDS            nucleoplasmin NLS: bipartite nuclear localization signal from nucleoplasmin
   3958..4038    +  CDS            3xHA: three tandem HA epitope tags
   4081..4098    +  CDS            9xHis (fragment): 9xHis affinity tag
   4108..4157    +  CDS            SET1 (fragment): solubility-enhancement tag derived from T7 phage gene 10B
   4165..4212    +  terminator     T7 terminator: transcription terminator for bacteriophage T7 RNA polymerase
   4249..4677    +  rep_origin     f1 ori (sequence partly withheld): f1 bacteriophage origin of replication; arrow indicates direction of (+) strand synthesis
   4730..4834    +  promoter       AmpR promoter: bla
   4835..5695    +  CDS            AmpR: β-lactamase; bla; confers resistance to ampicillin, carbenicillin, and related antibiotics
   5866..6454    +  rep_origin     ori: high-copy-number ColE1/pMB1/pBR322/pUC origin of replication
   6640..6779    -  misc_feature   bom: basis of mobility region from pBR322
   6881..7072    -  CDS            rop: Rop protein, which maintains plasmids at low copy number; rop
   7089..7469    +  CDS            YPB1_ECOLX: Protein predicted: Swiss-Prot protein existence level 4. From Escherichia coli.
   7541..7832    -  CDS            TcR (fragment): tetracycline efflux protein; tet; confers resistance to tetracycline
   7847..7868    -  protein_bind   CAP binding site: CAP binding activates transcription in the presence of cAMP. E. coli catabolite activator protein
   7881..8963    -  CDS            lacI: lac repressor; lacI; The lac repressor binds to the lac operator to inhibit transcription in E. coli. This inhibition can be relieved by adding lactose or isopropyl-β-D-thiogalactopyranoside (IPTG).
   8964..9041    -  promoter       lacI promoter: lacI
   9049..110     -  CDS            TcR (fragment) (across the origin): tetracycline efflux protein; tet; confers resistance to tetracycline
