[The description below was written by a language model from this plasmid's Addgene catalogue record and pLannotate feature annotations shown in this document.]
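Description:
pET-21a_2xNLS_LbCpf1_protein_expression is a bacterial expression plasmid built on the pET-21a backbone for producing recombinant LbCpf1 (Cas12a), the CRISPR-associated nuclease from Lachnospiraceae bacterium ND2006, in E. coli. It is maintained through a ColE1/pBR322-type origin accompanied by the bom site and rop gene, carries an f1 origin, and is selected with ampicillin via the β-lactamase gene. The short tetracycline-resistance fragments and a predicted E. coli ORF in the annotation are remnants of the pBR322-derived backbone rather than functional markers. The catalogue lists the plasmid as high copy, although rop normally moderates copy number.

Expression is driven by a T7 promoter followed by a lac operator and the T7 gene 10 ribosome binding site, with a plasmid-borne lacI cassette supplying repressor. Transcription therefore depends on a host that provides T7 RNA polymerase and is induced with IPTG, and it ends at the T7 terminator. The annotated open reading frame consists of LbCpf1 followed by a bipartite nucleoplasmin NLS, a 3xHA epitope tag and a histidine tag (annotated as a fragment of a longer His tag) suitable for metal-affinity purification. The name and catalogue indicate two C-terminal nuclear localization signals, but the feature table identifies only the nucleoplasmin one. The second may lie in an unannotated gap. The sequenced record is 9,218 nt, shorter than the 9,705 bp total given in the catalogue.

The NLS-bearing purified protein is suited to assembly with crRNA into ribonucleoprotein complexes for genome editing in eukaryotic cells. The associated publication concerns editing aberrant splice sites to restore β-globin expression in β-thalassemia.
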