Addgene plasmid #114366: pET-21a_2xNLS_LbCpf1_protein_expression
Purpose: Protein expression plasmid for 2xNLS LbCpf1 in pET-21a backbone
Depositing lab: Scot Wolfe. Depositing organization: University of Massachusetts, Worcester. Publication: Editing aberrant splice sites efficiently restores beta-globin expression in beta-thalassemia. Xu S, Luk K, Yao Q, Shen AH, Zeng J, Wu Y, Luo HY, Brendel C, Pinello L, Chui DHK, Wolfe SA, Bauer DE. Blood. 2019 Jan 31. pii: blood-2019-01-895094. doi: 10.1182/blood-2019-01-895094. PubMed 30704988.
Backbone
  Vector backbone: pET-21 a
  Backbone size w/o insert (bp): 5400
  Total vector size (bp): 9705
  Vector type: Bacterial Expression, CRISPR
Growth in bacteria
  Bacterial resistance: Ampicillin, 100 μg/mL
  Growth temperature: 37°C
  Growth strain: DH5alpha
  Copy number: High Copy
Gene/Insert
  Gene/Insert name: 2xNLS_LbCpf1
  Species: Synthetic; Lachnospiraceae
  Insert size (bp): 3778
  Promoter: T7
  Tag / fusion protein: NLS (C terminal on insert)
  Cloning method: Gibson Cloning
  Sequencing primers: 5′ T7 promoter; 3′ T7 terminator
Terms and licenses: Academic/Nonprofit Terms; Industry Terms: Not Available to Industry
How to cite: pET-21a_2xNLS_LbCpf1_protein_expression was a gift from Scot Wolfe (Addgene plasmid # 114366 ; http://n2t.net/addgene:114366 ; RRID:Addgene_114366)
